>Addgene plasmid #11914 | pVenus-VSVG | depositor full sequence | sequence record 7126 | Author sequence
TAGTTATTAATAGTAATCAATTACGGGGTCATTAGTTCATAGCCCATATATGGAGTTCCGCGTTACATAA
CTTACGGTAAATGGCCCGCCTGGCTGACCGCCCAACGACCCCCGCCCATTGACGTCAATAATGACGTATG
TTCCCATAGTAACGCCAATAGGGACTTTCCATTGACGTCAATGGGTGGAGTATTTACGGTAAACTGCCCA
CTTGGCAGTACATCAAGTGTATCATATGCCAAGTACGCCCCCTATTGACGTCAATGACGGTAAATGGCCC
GCCTGGCATTATGCCCAGTACATGACCTTATGGGACTTTCCTACTTGGCAGTACATCTACGTATTAGTCA
TCGCTATTACCATGGTGATGCGGTTTTGGCAGTACATCAATGGGCGTGGATAGCGGTTTGACTCACGGGG
ATTTCCAAGTCTCCACCCCATTGACGTCAATGGGAGTTTGTTTTGGCACCAAAATCAACGGGACTTTCCA
AAATGTCGTAACAACTCCGCCCCATTGACGCAAATGGGCGGTAGGCGTGTACGGTGGGAGGTCTATATAA
GCAGAGCTGGTTTAGTGAACCGTCAGATCCGCTAGCGCTACCGGACTCAGATCTCGCCGCCACCATGAAG
TGCCTTTTGTACTTAGCTTTTTTATTCATCGGGGTGAATTGCAAGTTCACCATAGTTTTTCCACACAACC
AAAAAGGAAACTGGAAAAATGTTCCTTCCAATTACCATTATTGCCCGTCAAGCTCAGATTTAAATTGGCA
TAAGGACTTAATAGGCACAGCCTTACAAGTCAAAATGCCCAAGAGTCACAAGGCTATTCAAGCAGACGGT
TGGATGTGTCATGCTTCCAAATGGGTCACTACTTGTGATTTCCGCTGGTACGGACCGAAGTATATAACAC
ATTCCATCCGATCCTTCACTCCATCTGTAGAACAATGCAAGGAAAGCATTGAACAAACGAAACAAGGAAC
TTGGCTGAATCCAGGCTTCCCTCCTCAAAGTTGTGGATATGCAACTGTGACGGATGCTGAAGCAGCGATT
GTCCAGGTGACTCCTCACCATGTGCTTGTTGATGAATACACAGGAGAATGGGTTGATTCACAGTTCATCA
ACGGAAAATGCAGCAATGACATATGCCCCACTGTCCATAACTCCACAACCTGGCATTCCGACTATAAGGT
CAAAGGGCTATGTGATTCTAACCTCATTTCCATGGACATCACCTCCTTCTCAGAGGACGGAGAGCTATCA
TCCCTAGGAAAGGAGGGCACAGGGTTCAGAAGTAACTACTTTGCTTATGAAACCGGAGACAAGGCCTGCA
AAATGCAGTACTGCAAGCATTGGGGAGTCAGACTCCCATCAGGTGTCTGGTTCGAGATGGCTGATAAGGA
TCTCTTTGCTGCAGCCAGATTCCCTGAATGCCCAGAAGGGTCAAGTATCTCTGCTCCATCTCAGACCTCA
GTGGATGTAAGTCTCATTCAGGACGTTGAGAGGATCTTGGATTATTCCCTCTGCCAAGAAACCTGGAGCA
AAATCAGAGCGGGTCTTCCCATCTCTCCAGTGGATCTCAGCTATCTTGCTCCTAAAAACCCAGGAACCGG
TCCTGTCTTTACCATAATCAATGGTACCCTAAAATACTTTGAGACCAGATACATCAGAGTCGATATTGCT
GCTCCAATCCTCTCAAGAATGGTCGGAATGATCAGTGGAACTACCACAGAAAGGGAACTGTGGGATGACT
GGGCTCCATATGAAGACGTGGAAATTGGACCCAATGGAGTTCTGAGGACCAGTTCAGGATATAAGTTTCC
TTTATATATGATTGGACATGGTATGTTGGACTCCGATCTTCATCTTAGCTCAAAGGCTCAGGTGTTTGAA
CATCCTCACATTCAAGACGCTGCTTCGCAGCTTCCTGATGATGAGACTTTATTTTTTTTTGGTGATACTG
GGCTATCCAAAAATCCAATCGAGTTTGTAGAAGGTTGGTTCAGTAGTTGGAAGAGCTCTATTGCCTCTTT
TTTCTTTATCATAGGGTTAATCATTGGACTATTCTTGGTTCTCCGAGTTGGTATTTATCTTTGCATTAAA
TTAAAGCACACCAAGAAAAGACAGATTTATACAGACATAGAGATGAACCGACTTGGAAACAGAATTCTGC
AGTCGACGGTACCGCGGGCCCGGGATCCAATGGTGAGCAAGGGCGAGGAGCTGTTCACCGGGGTGGTGCC
CATCCTGGTCGAGCTGGACGGCGACGTAAACGGCCACAAGTTCAGCGTGTCCGGCGAGGGCGAGGGCGAT
GCCACCTACGGCAAGCTGACCCTGAAGCTGATCTGCACCACCGGCAAGCTGCCCGTGCCCTGGCCCACCC
TCGTGACCACCCTGGGCTACGGCCTGCAGTGCTTCGCCCGCTACCCCGACCACATGAAGCAGCACGACTT
CTTCAAGTCCGCCATGCCCGAAGGCTACGTCCAGGAGCGCACCATCTTCTTCAAGGACGACGGCAACTAC
AAGACCCGCGCCGAGGTGAAGTTCGAGGGCGACACCCTGGTGAACCGCATCGAGCTGAAGGGCATCGACT
TCAAGGAGGACGGCAACATCCTGGGGCACAAGCTGGAGTACAACTACAACAGCCACAACGTCTATATCAC
CGCCGACAAGCAGAAGAACGGCATCAAGGCCAACTTCAAGATCCGCCACAACATCGAGGACGGCGGCGTG
CAGCTCGCCGACCACTACCAGCAGAACACCCCCATCGGCGACGGCCCCGTGCTGCTGCCCGACAACCACT
ACCTGAGCTACCAGTCCAAGCTGAGCAAAGACCCCAACGAGAAGCGCGATCACATGGTCCTGCTGGAGTT
CGTGACCGCCGCCGGGATCACTCTCGGCATGGACGAGCTGTACAAGTAAAGCGGCCGCGACTCTAGATCA
TAATCAGCCATACCACATTTGTAGAGGTTTTACTTGCTTTAAAAAACCTCCCACACCTCCCCCTGAACCT
GAAACATAAAATGAATGCAATTGTTGTTGTTAACTTGTTTATTGCAGCTTATAATGGTTACAAATAAAGC
AATAGCATCACAAATTTCACAAATAAAGCATTTTTTTCACTGCATTCTAGTTGTGGTTTGTCCAAACTCA
TCAATGTATCTTAAGGCGTAAATTGTAAGCGTTAATATTTTGTTAAAATTCGCGTTAAATTTTTGTTAAA
TCAGCTCATTTTTTAACCAATAGGCCGAAATCGGCAAAATCCCTTATAAATCAAAAGAATAGACCGAGAT
AGGGT
[37 nt withheld, positions 3296-3332]
AAAGAACGTGGACTCCAACGTCAAAGG
[49 nt withheld, positions 3360-3408]
T
[91 nt withheld, positions 3410-3500]
G
[124 nt withheld, positions 3502-3625]
CAGGTGGCACTTTTCGGGGAAATGTGCGCGGAACCCCTATTTGTTTATTTTTCTAAATACATTCAAATAT
GTATCCGCTCATGAGACAATAACCCTGATAAATGCTTCAATAATATTGAAAAAGGAAGAGTCCTGAGGCG
GAAAGAACCAGCTGTGGAATGTGTGTCAGTTAGGGTGTGGAAAGTCCCCAGGCTCCCCAGCAGGCAGAAG
TATGCAAAGCATGCATCTCAATTAGTCAGCAACCAGGTGTGGAAAGTCCCCAGGCTCCCCAGCAGGCAGA
AGTATGCAAAGCATGCATCTCAATTAGTCAGCAACCATAGTCCCGCCCCTAACTCCGCCCATCCCGCCCC
TAACTCCGCCCAGTTCCGCCCATTCTCCGCCCCATGGCTGACTAATTTTTTTTATTTATGCAGAGGCCGA
GGCCGCCTCGGCCTCTGAGCTATTCCAGAAGTAGTGAGGAGGCTTTTTTGGAGGCCTAGGCTTTTGCAAA
GATCGATCAAGAGACAGGATGAGGATCGTTTCGCATGATTGAACAAGATGGATTGCACGCAGGTTCTCCG
GCCGCTTGGGTGGAGAGGCTATTCGGCTATGACTGGGCACAACAGACAATCGGCTGCTCTGATGCCGCCG
TGTTCCGGCTGTCAGCGCAGGGGCGCCCGGTTCTTTTTGTCAAGACCGACCTGTCCGGTGCCCTGAATGA
ACTGCAAGACGAGGCAGCGCGGCTATCGTGGCTGGCCACGACGGGCGTTCCTTGCGCAGCTGTGCTCGAC
GTTGTCACTGAAGCGGGAAGGGACTGGCTGCTATTGGGCGAAGTGCCGGGGCAGGATCTCCTGTCATCTC
ACCTTGCTCCTGCCGAGAAAGTATCCATCATGGCTGATGCAATGCGGCGGCTGCATACGCTTGATCCGGC
TACCTGCCCATTCGACCACCAAGCGAAACATCGCATCGAGCGAGCACGTACTCGGATGGAAGCCGGTCTT
GTCGATCAGGATGATCTGGACGAAGAGCATCAGGGGCTCGCGCCAGCCGAACTGTTCGCCAGGCTCAAGG
CGAGCATGCCCGACGGCGAGGATCTCGTCGTGACCCATGGCGATGCCTGCTTGCCGAATATCATGGTGGA
AAATGGCCGCTTTTCTGGATTCATCGACTGTGGCCGGCTGGGTGTGGCGGACCGCTATCAGGACATAGCG
TTGGCTACCCGTGATATTGCTGAAGAGCTTGGCGGCGAATGGGCTGACCGCTTCCTCGTGCTTTACGGTA
TCGCCGCTCCCGATTCGCAGCGCATCGCCTTCTATCGCCTTCTTGACGAGTTCTTCTGAGCGGGACTCTG
GGGTTCGAAATGACCGACCAAGCGACGCCCAACCTGCCATCACGAGATTTCGATTCCACCGCCGCCTTCT
ATGAAAGGTTGGGCTTCGGAATCGTTTTCCGGGACGCCGGCTGGATGATCCTCCAGCGCGGGGATCTCAT
GCTGGAGTTCTTCGCCCACCCTAGGGGGAGGCTAACTGAAACACGGAAGGAGACAATACCGGAAGGAACC
CGCGCTATGACGGCAATAAAAAGACAGAATAAAACGCACGGTGTTGGGTCGTTTGTTCATAAACGCGGGG
TTCGGTCCCAGGGCTGGCACTCTGTCGATACCCCACCGAGACCCCATTGGGGCCAATACGCCCGCGTTTC
TTCCTTTTCCCCACCCCACCCCCCAAGTTCGGGTGAAGGCCCAGGGCTCGCAGCCAACGTCGGGGCGGCA
GGCCCTGCCATAGCCTCAGGTTACTCATATATACTTTAGATTGATTTAAAACTTCATTTTTAATTTAAAA
GGATCTAGGTGAAGATCCTTTTTGATAATCTCATGACCAAAATCCCTTAACGTGAGTTTTCGTTCCACTG
AGCGTCAGACCCCGTAGAAAAGATCAAAGGATCTTCTTGAGATCCTTTTTTTCTGCGCGTAATCTGCTGC
TTGCAAACAAAAAAACCACCGCTACCAGCGGTGGTTTGTTTGCCGGATCAAGAGCTACCAACTCTTTTTC
CGAAGGTAACTGGCTTCAGCAGAGCGCAGATACCAAATACTGTCCTTCTAGTGTAGCCGTAGTTAGGCCA
CCACTTCAAGAACTCTGTAGCACCGCCTACATACCTCGCTCTGCTAATCCTGTTACCAGTGGCTGCTGCC
AGTGGCGATAAGTCGTGTCTTACCGGGTTGGACTCAAGACGATAGTTACCGGATAAGGCGCAGCGGTCGG
GCTGAACGGGGGGTTCGTGCACACAGCCCAGCTTGGAGCGAACGACCTACACCGAACTGAGATACCTACA
GCGTGAGCTATGAGAAAGCGCCACGCTTCCCGAAGGGAGAAAGGCGGACAGGTATCCGGTAAGCGGCAGG
GTCGGAACAGGAGAGCGCACGAGGGAGCTTCCAGGGGGAAACGCCTGGTATCTTTATAGTCCTGTCGGGT
TTCGCCACCTCTGACTTGAGCGTCGATTTTTGTGATGCTCGTCAGGGGGGCGGAGCCTATGGAAAAACGC
CAGCAACGCGGCCTTTTTACGGTTCCTGGCCTTTTGCTGGCCTTTTGCTCACATGTTCTTTCCTGCGTTA
TCCCCTGATTCTGTGGATAACCGTATTACCGCCATGCAT
Features (pLannotate 1.2.2; 16 found; start..end, strand, type, name):
     61..364     +  enhancer       CMV enhancer: human cytomegalovirus immediate early enhancer
    365..568     +  promoter       CMV promoter: human cytomegalovirus (CMV) immediate early promoter
    591..616     +  misc_feature   MCS (fragment): multiple cloning site
    625..2159    +  CDS            VSV-G tsO45 (fragment): vesicular stomatitis virus G glycoprotein, thermosensitive tsO45 mutant thermosensitive variant of VSV-G Orsay
   2162..2198    +  misc_feature   MCS (fragment): multiple cloning site
   2200..2919    +  CDS            mVenus: Venus YFP with monomerizing A206K mutation (Nagai et al., 2002; Kremers et al., 2006) mammalian codon-optimized
   2936..3019    +  CDS            large T antigen (fragment): large T antigen from SV40 (simian virus 40)
   3042..3163    +  polyA_signal   SV40 poly(A) signal: SV40 polyadenylation signal
   3197..3625    -  rep_origin     f1 ori (sequence partly withheld): f1 bacteriophage origin of replication; arrow indicates direction of (+) strand synthesis
   3652..3756    +  promoter       AmpR promoter: bla
   3758..4115    +  promoter       SV40 promoter: SV40 enhancer and early promoter
   4150..4944    +  CDS            NeoR/KanR: aminoglycoside phosphotransferase from Tn5; aph(3')-II (or nptII); confers resistance to neomycin, kanamycin, and G418 (Geneticin®)
   4965..5117    +  CDS            ble (fragment): BLE_KLEPN - Experimental evidence at protein level: Swiss-Prot protein existence level 1. Binding protein with a strong affinity to the bleomycin family of antibiotics. Binds to CL990; an antimitotic-antibiotic compound. From Klebsiella pneumoniae.
   5176..5223    +  polyA_signal   HSV TK poly(A) signal: herpes simplex virus thymidine kinase polyadenylation signal (Cole and Stacy, 1985)
   5314..5330    -  polyA_signal   bGH poly(A) signal (fragment): bovine growth hormone polyadenylation signal
   5552..6140    +  rep_origin     ori: high-copy-number ColE1/pMB1/pBR322/pUC origin of replication
