[The description below was written by a language model from this plasmid's Addgene catalogue record and pLannotate feature annotations shown in this document.]
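Description:
pVenus-VSVG is a mammalian expression plasmid built on the Clontech pEYFP-N1 backbone. It encodes the vesicular stomatitis virus G glycoprotein fused at its C-terminus to a monomeric Venus yellow fluorescent protein. The roughly 1.5 kb VSVG insert was placed between the BglII and EcoRI sites of the multiple cloning site, both of which are retained. It sits downstream of the human cytomegalovirus immediate-early enhancer and promoter, and an SV40 polyadenylation signal terminates the transcript. The feature annotation identifies the glycoprotein as the thermosensitive tsO45 variant, although the catalogue fields simply call it VSVG. The fluorescent protein carries the Venus substitutions plus the monomerizing A206K change (F46L, F64L, M153T, V163A, S175G, T203Y, A206K, numbered against wild-type GFP). The depositor notes that the Kozak sequence ahead of the fluorescent protein coding region was disrupted, which would be expected to disfavour independent initiation of the tag.

The plasmid is propagated in E. coli through a high-copy ColE1/pUC-type origin, and an f1 origin is also present. A single Tn5 aminoglycoside phosphotransferase gene serves both hosts. A bacterial promoter drives it for kanamycin selection, and the SV40 early promoter drives it for G418 selection in mammalian cells, with an HSV TK polyadenylation signal downstream. The short large T antigen, ble and bGH matches in the annotation are fragmentary hits rather than functional elements.

The associated publication concerns visualizing ER-to-Golgi transport in living cells. This fits use of the fluorescent glycoprotein as a secretory cargo reporter. Temperature-sensitive VSVG is generally retained in the ER at a restrictive temperature and released synchronously when cells are shifted to a permissive one.
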