Addgene plasmid #11914: pVenus-VSVG
Depositing lab: Jennifer Lippincott-Schwartz. Depositing organization: National Institute of Child Health and Human Development (NICHD). Publication: ER-to-Golgi transport visualized in living cells. Presley JF, Cole NB, Schroer TA, Hirschberg K, Zaal KJ, Lippincott-Schwartz J. Nature. 1997 Sep 4. 389(6646):81-5. 10.1038/38001 PubMed 9288971.
Backbone
  Vector backbone: pEYFP-N1
  Backbone manufacturer: Clontech
  Backbone size w/o insert (bp): 4733
  Vector type: Mammalian Expression
  Selectable markers: Neomycin (select with G418)
Growth in bacteria
  Bacterial resistance: Kanamycin, 50 μg/mL
  Growth temperature: 37°C
  Growth strain: DH5alpha
  Copy number: Unknown
Gene/Insert
  Gene/Insert name: VSVG (alt name: Vesicular stomatitus virus G protein)
  Insert size (bp): 1500
  Mutation: F46L, F64L, M153T, V163A, S175G, T203Y, A206K relative the wild type GFP sequence. The EGFP (Clontech Laboratories, Inc., Palo, Alto, CA) contains a valine immediately after the start codon that is not found in the wild type sequence. However, to avoid confusion with previously published work on GFP mutants, the wild type residue numbers are used.
  Cloning method: Restriction Enzyme; 5′ cloning site BglII (not destroyed); 3′ cloning site EcoRI (not destroyed)
  Sequencing primers: 5′ CMV-F
Terms and licenses: Academic/Nonprofit Terms; Industry Terms: Not Available to Industry
Depositor comments: The EGFP (Clontech Laboratories, Inc., Palo, Alto, CA) contains a valine immediately after the start codon that is not found in the wild type sequence. However, to avoid confusion with previously published work on GFP mutants, the wild type residue numbers are used. The Kozak sequence at the beginning of the GFP encoding region of the pEYFP-N1 plasmid from Clontech has been disrupted. Reference for the A206K mutation is Zacharias, D. A., Violin, J. D., Newton, A. C., and Tsien, R. Y. (2002) Science 296, 913-6. Reference for Venus is Nagai, T., Ibata, K., Park, E. S., Kubota, M., Mikoshiba, K., and Miyawaki, A. (2002) Nat Biotechnol 20, 87-90.
How to cite: pVenus-VSVG was a gift from Jennifer Lippincott-Schwartz (Addgene plasmid # 11914 ; http://n2t.net/addgene:11914 ; RRID:Addgene_11914)
