>Addgene plasmid #11914 | pVenus-VSVG | addgene partial sequence | sequence record 18541 | CMV-F 5'-CGCAAATGGGCGGTAGGCGTG-3'
TGACCGTCAGATCCGCTAGCGCTACCGGACTCAGATCTCGCCGCCACCATGAAGTGCCTTTTGTACTTAG
CTTTTTTATTCATCGGGGTGAATTGCAAGTTCACCATAGTTTTTCCACACAACCAAAAAGGAAACTGGAA
AAATGTTCCTTCCAATTACCATTATTGCCCGTCAAGCTCAGATTTAAATTGGCATAATGACTTAATAGGC
ACAGCCTTACAAGTCAAAATGCCCAAGAGTCACAAGGCTATTCAAGCAGACGGTTGGATGTGTCATGCTT
CCAAATGGGTCACTACTTGTGATTTCCGCTGGTACGGACCGAAGTATATAACACATTCCATCCGATCCTT
CACTCCATCTGTAGAACAATGCAAGGAAAGCATTGAACAAACGAAACAAGGAACTTGGCTGAATCCAGGC
TTCCCTCCTCAAAGTTGTGGATATGCAACTGTGACGGATGCTGAAGCAGCGATTGTCCAGGTGACTCCTC
ACCATGTGCTTGTTGATGAATACACAGGAGAATGGGTTGATTCACAGTTCATCAACGGAAAATGCAGCAA
TGACATATGCCCCACTGTCCATAACTCCACAACCTGGCATTCCGACTATAAGGTCAAAGGGCTATGTGAT
TCTAACCTCATTTCCATGGACATCACCTCCTTCTCAGAGGACGGAGAGCTATCATCCCTAGGAAAGGAGG
GCACAGGGTTCAGAAGTAACTACTTTGCTTATGAAACCGGAGACAAGGCCTGCAAAATGCAGTACTGCAA
GCATT
